Addgene plasmid #200325: pSAH49 - [PVQp | mScarlet | tbb-2 UTR]
Purpose: mScarlet BioPart for PVQ neurons. (1) Mark neurons or (2) cell-specific expression of transgenes (N or C-terminal fusions, or untagged). Compatible with single-copy insertion (MosTI) or arrays.
Depositing lab: Christian Froekjaer-Jensen. Depositing organization: King Abdullah University of Science and Technology (KAUST). Publication: Characterizing a standardized BioPart for PVQ-specific expression in C. elegans. AlHarbi S, Frokjaer-Jensen C. MicroPubl Biol. 2023 Jun 22;2023:10.17912/micropub.biology.000870. doi: 10.17912/micropub.biology.000870. eCollection 2023. PubMed 37426742.
Backbone
  Vector backbone: Twist Amp High
  Backbone manufacturer: Twist Biosciences
  Vector type: Worm Expression
Growth in bacteria
  Bacterial resistance: Ampicillin, 100 μg/mL
  Growth temperature: 37°C
  Growth strain: DH5alpha
  Copy number: High Copy
Gene/Insert
  Gene/Insert name: [PVQp | wrmscarlet | tbb-2 UTR]
  Species: C. elegans (nematode)
  Promoter: WBGene00003755, nlp-17
  Cloning method: Restriction Enzyme; 5′ cloning site Unknown (unknown if destroyed)
Terms and licenses: Academic/Nonprofit Terms; Industry Terms: Not Available to Industry
Depositor comments: See www.wormbuilder.org/BioParts for more information.
How to cite: pSAH49 - [PVQp | mScarlet | tbb-2 UTR] was a gift from Christian Froekjaer-Jensen (Addgene plasmid # 200325 ; http://n2t.net/addgene:200325 ; RRID:Addgene_200325)
