[The description below was written by a language model from this plasmid's Addgene catalogue record and pLannotate feature annotations shown in this document.]
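Description:
pSAH49 is a C. elegans expression plasmid built in the Twist Amp High synthetic-gene backbone. It is propagated in E. coli as a high-copy plasmid through a ColE1/pUC-type origin and selected with ampicillin via the β-lactamase gene and its native promoter. The payload is a standardized "BioPart" cassette in which a PVQ neuron-specific promoter, recorded as derived from nlp-17, drives a worm-adapted mScarlet red fluorescent protein (wrmScarlet), followed by the tbb-2 (β-tubulin) 3′ UTR and terminator. The annotation detects mScarlet as two adjacent fragments separated by a short gap. This pattern would fit an intron interrupting the coding sequence, as is common in worm transgenes, but the record does not state this. The promoter itself is not annotated in the feature table and presumably lies in the unannotated region upstream of the mScarlet coding sequence.

The feature table also shows a partial unc-119 coding sequence followed by a loxP site spanning the sequence origin, immediately upstream of the expression cassette. A partial unc-119 segment may relate to the stated compatibility with MosTI single-copy insertion, although the record does not explain the role of either element. A short lacZα remnant and an attB1-like site also appear in the backbone and have no stated function.

According to the record, the plasmid can be used to label PVQ neurons with red fluorescence. It can also serve as a module for PVQ-specific expression of other transgenes, as N- or C-terminal mScarlet fusions or untagged, delivered either as single-copy MosTI insertions or as arrays.
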