Features (pLannotate 1.2.2; 10 found; start..end, strand, type, name):
    473..874     +  CDS            mScarlet (fragment): mScarlet is a basic (constitutively fluorescent) red fluorescent protein published in 2016, derived from synthetic construct. It has moderate acid sensitivity.
    928..1350    +  CDS            mScarlet (fragment): mScarlet is a basic (constitutively fluorescent) red fluorescent protein published in 2016, derived from synthetic construct. It has moderate acid sensitivity.
   1373..1542    +  terminator     tbb-2 terminator (fragment): tbb-2; transcription terminator for the C. elegans tubulin beta-2 gene
   2091..2679    -  rep_origin     ori: high-copy-number ColE1/pMB1/pBR322/pUC origin of replication
   2796..2820    -  protein_bind   attB1: mutant version of attB; recombination site for the Gateway® BP reaction BP Clonase™
   2920..3780    -  CDS            AmpR: β-lactamase; bla; confers resistance to ampicillin, carbenicillin, and related antibiotics
   3781..3885    -  promoter       AmpR promoter: bla
   3972..4015    -  CDS            lacZα (fragment): LacZα fragment of β-galactosidase; lacZ fragment
   4070..4522    +  CDS            unc-119 (fragment): UN119_CAEEL - Experimental evidence at protein level: Swiss-Prot protein existence level 1. Myristoyl-binding protein that acts as a cargo adapter: specifically binds the myristoyl moiety of a subset of N-terminally myristoylated proteins and is required for their localization. Plays a key role in ciliary membrane localization of proteins. Required for the establishment or function of the nervous system. From Caenorhabditis elegans.
   4639..27      +  protein_bind   loxP (across the origin): Cre-mediated recombination occurs in the 8-bp core sequence (GCATACAT). Cre recombinase
>Addgene plasmid #200325 | pSAH49 - [PVQp | mScarlet | tbb-2 UTR] | addgene full sequence | sequence record 396869 | Addgene NGS Result
CGTATAGCATACATTATACGAAGTTATGATATCAAAAATGATTACGCCAAGCTGTAAGTTTAAACATGAT
CTTACTAACTAACTATTCTCATTTAAATTTTCAGAGCTTAAAAATGGCTGAAATCACTCACAACGATGGA
TACGCTAATGCCACTTTGATGTTTCAAAAGTTTTCCTAATCTATATGTTTTTTCGCAGCCTATTATCTCA
AAAACTTATTATTTATTTATTTATCTAGGTTATTACGGGAATGGATGAGGGGGTGACGTTTTTGAGTTTT
TGAGTCGCACTTAATTAGAAAAGCTATATAATAACTCTAGATATAATTACTCGACTCACTTAATAGCCTT
GATAGCTCGCTATAATTGAAATATAAATAGTGAGATGAGCCATTTAAATCGACATTTCGAGACTTTTTTC
TCGCGAAAAAGTCAGGCTTTTTCACAGAAAAAAGAGACCAAAAATGGGGCCCGTTTCAAAGGGAGAGGCC
GTTATAAAAGAATTTATGCGTTTCAAGGTCCACATGGAGGGATCCATGAACGGACACGAGTTCGAGATCG
AGGGAGAGGGAGAGGGACGTCCATACGAGGGAACCCAAACCGCCAAGGTGAGTTTTATTATCGATTTTCG
GGATTTTCTACTTGTAATTACCTTTTGTTTTTAATAAGTTGCTTTTTTCCAGCTCAAGGTCACCAAGGGA
GGACCACTCCCATTCTCCTGGGACATCCTCTCCCCACAATTCATGTACGGATCCCGTGCCTTCACCAAGC
ACCCAGCCGACATCCCAGACTACTACAAGCAATCCTTCCCAGAGGGATTCAAGTGGGAGCGTGTCATGAA
CTTCGAGGACGGAGGAGCCGTCACCGTCACCCAAGGTAGGTTTTCAGTTTCAATTTTTGTTGCAACTACC
TCAACTCTATGTTTTCAGACACCTCCCTCGAGGACGGAACCCTCATCTACAAGGTCAAGCTCCGTGGAAC
CAACTTCCCACCAGACGGACCAGTCATGCAAAAGAAGACCATGGGATGGGAGGCCTCCACCGAGCGACTC
TACCCAGAGGACGGAGTCCTCAAGGGAGACATCAAGGTAAATTTTTCAAGCTTCTAAATTCCAAAATAAA
CCATTTTAATTTCTTAATTCCAGATGGCCCTCCGGCTCAAGGACGGAGGACGTTACCTCGCCGACTTCAA
GACCACCTACAAGGCCAAGAAGCCAGTCCAAATGCCAGGAGCCTACAACGTCGACCGTAAGCTCGACATC
ACCTCCCACAACGAGGACTACACCGTCGTCGAGCAATACGAGCGTTCCGAGGGACGTCACTCCACCGGAG
GAATGGACGAGCTCTACAAGCCCGGGTGATGGTCTCTGAGCTATGCAAAATCCTTTCAAGCATTCCCTTC
TTCTCTATCACTCTTCTTTCTTTTTGTCAAAAAATTCTCTCGCTAATTTATTTGCTTTTTTAATGTTATT
ATTTTATGACTTTTTATAGTCACTGAAAAGTTTGCATCTGAGTGAAGTGAATGCTATCAAAATGTGATTC
TGATATCCAGGAAACGGAGAATCTGTGCGGCAATGTCTTATCATTTGAAACGCGCCGTATCGATGCTGAC
ATCATGCGGCTCCCGTGTTAGTCGAGAAGATGGGTACGGGCCTTTATTCATCCAACACTCTACGGCTTCT
TCAAGAGCTAGTAGGGCACCCTGTAGTTGGAAAGGGATTATTTCGTATGGCGAGCCCATACCGTCTTTCT
TGCGGAAGCTTAACACGATAGGAAGTTGGATAGTTTCGAACGATGGTTCCATACGGAACGCTGTCTCAAG
GATGAGTCTGACGGAGTGTAACTCGAAGGCTAGGTGGAGGCTCAGTGATGATAAGTCTGCGATGGTGGAT
GCATGTGTCATGGTCATAGCTGTTTCCTGTGTGAAATTGTTATCCGCTCAGAGGGCACAATCCTATTCCG
CGCTATCCGACAATCTCCAAGACATTAGGTGGAGTTCAGTTCGGCGTATGGCATATGTCGCTGGAAAGAA
CATGTGAGCAAAAGGCCAGCAAAAGGCCAGGAACCGTAAAAAGGCCGCGTTGCTGGCGTTTTTCCATAGG
CTCCGCCCCCCTGACGAGCATCACAAAAATCGACGCTCAAGTCAGAGGTGGCGAAACCCGACAGGACTAT
AAAGATACCAGGCGTTTCCCCCTGGAAGCTCCCTCGTGCGCTCTCCTGTTCCGACCCTGCCGCTTACCGG
ATACCTGTCCGCCTTTCTCCCTTCGGGAAGCGTGGCGCTTTCTCATAGCTCACGCTGTAGGTATCTCAGT
TCGGTGTAGGTCGTTCGCTCCAAGCTGGGCTGTGTGCACGAACCCCCCGTTCAGCCCGACCGCTGCGCCT
TATCCGGTAACTATCGTCTTGAGTCCAACCCGGTAAGACACGACTTATCGCCACTGGCAGCAGCCACTGG
TAACAGGATTAGCAGAGCGAGGTATGTAGGCGGTGCTACAGAGTTCTTGAAGTGGTGGCCTAACTACGGC
TACACTAGAAGAACAGTATTTGGTATCTGCGCTCTGCTGAAGCCAGTTACCTTCGGAAAAAGAGTTGGTA
GCTCTTGATCCGGCAAACAAACCACCGCTGGTAGCGGTGGTTTTTTTGTTTGCAAGCAGCAGATTACGCG
CAGAAAAAAAGGATCTCAAGAAGATCCTTTGATCTTTTCTACGGGGTCTGACGCTCTATTCAACAAAGCC
GCCGTCCCGTCAAGTCAGCGTAAATGGGTAGGGGGCTTCAAATCGTCCTCGTGATACCAATTCGGAGCCT
GCTTTTTTGTACAAACTTGTTGATAATGGCAATTCAAGGATCTTCACCTAGATCCTTTTAAATTAAAAAT
GAAGTTTTAAATCAATCTAAAGTATATATGAGTAAACTTGGTCTGACAGTTACCAATGCTTAATCAGTGA
GGCACCTATCTCAGCGATCTGTCTATTTCGTTCATCCATAGTTGCCTGACTCCCCGTCGTGTAGATAACT
ACGATACGGGAGGGCTTACCATCTGGCCCCAGTGCTGCAATGATACCGCGAGAGCCACGCTCACCGGCTC
CAGATTTATCAGCAATAAACCAGCCAGCCGGAAGGGCCGAGCGCAGAAGTGGTCCTGCAACTTTATCCGC
CTCCATCCAGTCTATTAATTGTTGCCGGGAAGCTAGAGTAAGTAGTTCGCCAGTTAATAGTTTGCGCAAC
GTTGTTGCCATTGCTACAGGCATCGTGGTGTCACGCTCGTCGTTTGGTATGGCTTCATTCAGCTCCGGTT
CCCAACGATCAAGGCGAGTTACATGATCCCCCATGTTGTGCAAAAAAGCGGTTAGCTCCTTCGGTCCTCC
GATCGTTGTCAGAAGTAAGTTGGCCGCAGTGTTATCACTCATGGTTATGGCAGCACTGCATAATTCTCTT
ACTGTCATGCCATCCGTAAGATGCTTTTCTGTGACTGGTGAGTACTCAACCAAGTCATTCTGAGAATAGT
GTATGCGGCGACCGAGTTGCTCTTGCCCGGCGTCAATACGGGATAATACCGCGCCACATAGCAGAACTTT
AAAAGTGCTCATCATTGGAAAACGTTCTTCGGGGCGAAAACTCTCAAGGATCTTACCGCTGTTGAGATCC
AGTTCGATGTAACCCACTCGTGCACCCAACTGATCTTCAGCATCTTTTACTTTCACCAGCGTTTCTGGGT
GAGCAAAAACAGGAAGGCAAAATGCCGCAAAAAAGGGAATAAGGGCGACACGGAAATGTTGAATACTCAT
ACTCTTCCTTTTTCAATATTATTGAAGCATTTATCAGGGTTATTGTCTCATGAGCGGATACATATTTGAA
TGTATTTAGAAAAATAAACAAATAGGGGTTCCGCGCACATTTCCCCGAAAAGTGCCAGATACCTGAAACA
AAACCCATCGTACGGCCAAGGAAGTCTCCAATAACTGTGATCCACCACAAGCGCCAGGGTTTTCCCAGTC
ACGACGTTGTAAAACGACGGCCAGTCATGCATAATCCGCACGCATCTGGAATAAGGAAGTGCCATTCCGC
CTGACCTAAGTGCTTTTCGAGATCGCCAAACCGGAGAACGATCAGGAGAATGATGAGTCGCCACAGGAGT
CGGCAAGATACGTGCGTTATAGATTTGCTCCAAACTTTTTGAAACTCAAAACGGTCGGAGCAACTGTGGA
ATTCAAAGTAGGAGACATCCCAATCCATCATTTCCGAATGATCGAACGTCACTTCTTCAAAGATCGCCTT
CTGAAGTGTTTTGACTTTGAATTCGGATTCTGTATTCCGAATTCACGAAACAACTGTGAACATATCTATG
AGTTCCCTCAACTCTCTCAACAACTCAGTGAGTCATTATTCTAAAAAGTACAATTCAAAAGACTAATCTC
TTTTTCAGTGGACGACATGATCAACAATCCAAACGAGACTCGTTCTGACAGCTTCTATTTCGTCGATAAC
AAACTCGTCATGCACAACAAAGCCGACTACTCATATGATGCATAAATCTTCATTGTTGAGTTTATCTTGT
TGATTTTTGAATAAATTATCAACTCTTTACTTTTTAATGGGTTATGAAATAAATAAACATTGAAAACTGA
TAAACAACGTTCATCTCTATAACTT
